>Addgene plasmid #19416 | pcDNA3-HA-Uch37C88A | addgene full sequence | sequence record 269405 | Addgene NGS Result
GACGGATCGGGAGATCTCCCGATCCCCTATGGTGCACTCTCAGTACAATCTGCTCTGATGCCGCATAGTT
AAGCCAGTATCTGCTCCCTGCTTGTGTGTTGGAGGTCGCTGAGTAGTGCGCGAGCAAAATTTAAGCTACA
ACAAGGCAAGGCTTGACCGACAATTGCATGAAGAATCTGCTTAGGGTTAGGCGTTTTGCGCTGCTTCGCG
ATGTACGGGCCAGATATACGCGTTGACATTGATTATTGACTAGTTATTAATAGTAATCAATTACGGGGTC
ATTAGTTCATAGCCCATATATGGAGTTCCGCGTTACATAACTTACGGTAAATGGCCCGCCTGGCTGACCG
CCCAACGACCCCCGCCCATTGACGTCAATAATGACGTATGTTCCCATAGTAACGCCAATAGGGACTTTCC
ATTGACGTCAATGGGTGGAGTATTTACGGTAAACTGCCCACTTGGCAGTACATCAAGTGTATCATATGCC
AAGTACGCCCCCTATTGACGTCAATGACGGTAAATGGCCCGCCTGGCATTATGCCCAGTACATGACCTTA
TGGGACTTTCCTACTTGGCAGTACATCTACGTATTAGTCATCGCTATTACCATGGTGATGCGGTTTTGGC
AGTACATCAATGGGCGTGGATAGCGGTTTGACTCACGGGGATTTCCAAGTCTCCACCCCATTGACGTCAA
TGGGAGTTTGTTTTGGCACCAAAATCAACGGGACTTTCCAAAATGTCGTAACAACTCCGCCCCATTGACG
CAAATGGGCGGTAGGCGTGTACGGTGGGAGGTCTATATAAGCAGAGCTCTCTGGCTAACTAGAGAACCCA
CTGCTTACTGGCTTATCGAAATTAATACGACTCACTATAGGGAGACCCAAGCTTGGTACCGCTAGCCGCC
ACCATGGCTTACCCATACGATGTTCCTGACTATGCGGGCTATCCCTATGACGTCCCGGACTATGCAGGAT
CCATGACGGGCAACGCCGGGGAGTGGTGCCTCATGGAAAGCGACCCCGGGGTCTTCACCGAGCTCATTAA
AGGATTCGGTTGCCGAGGAGCCCAAGTAGAAGAAATATGGAGTTTAGAGCCTGAGAATTTTGAAAAATTA
AAGCCAGTTCATGGGTTAATTTTTCTTTTCAAGTGGCAGCCAGGAGAAGAACCAGCAGGCTCTGTGGTTC
AGGACTCCCGACTTGACACGATATTTTTTGCTAAGCAGGTAATTAATAATGCTGCAGCTACTCAAGCCAT
AGTGAGTGTGTTACTGAACTGTACCCACCAGGATGTCCATTTAGGCGAGACATTATCAGAGTTTAAAGAA
TTTTCGCAAAGTTTTGATGCAGCTATGAAAGGCTTGGCACTGAGCAATTCAGATGTGATTCGACAAGTAC
ACAACAGTTTCGCCAGACAGCAAATGTTTGAATTTGATACGAAGACATCAGCAAAAGAAGAAGATGCTTT
TCACTTTGTCAGTTATGTTCCTGTTAATGGGAGACTGTATGAATTAGATGGATTAAGAGAAGGACCGATT
GATTTAGGTGCATGCAATCAAGATGATTGGATCAGTGCAGTAAGGCCTGTCATAGAAAAAAGGATACAAA
AGTACAGTGAAGGTGAAATTCGATTTAATTTAATGGCCATTGTGTCTGACAGAAAAATGATATATGAGCA
GAAGATAGCAGAGTTACAAAGACAACTTGCAGAGGAGGAACCCATGGATACAGATCAAGGTAATAGTATG
TTAAGTGCTATTCAGTCAGAAGTTGCCAAAAATCAGATGCTTATTGAAGAGGAAGTACAGAAATTAAAAA
GATACAAGATTGAGAATATCAGAAGGAAGCATAATTATCTGCCTTTCATTATGGAATTGTTAAAGACTTT
AGCAGAACACCAGCAGTTAATACCACTAGTAGAAAAGGCAAAAGAAAAACAGAACGCAAAGAAAGCTCAG
GAAACCAAATGAATTCGGGCCCTATTCTATAGTGTCACCTAAATGCTAGAGCTCGCTGATCAGCCTCGAC
TGTGCCTTCTAGTTGCCAGCCATCTGTTGTTTGCCCCTCCCCCGTGCCTTCCTTGACCCTGGAAGGTGCC
ACTCCCACTGTCCTTTCCTAATAAAATGAGGAAATTGCATCGCATTGTCTGAGTAGGTGTCATTCTATTC
TGGGGGGTGGGGTGGGGCAGGACAGCAAGGGGGAGGATTGGGAAGACAATAGCAGGCATGCTGGGGATGC
GGTGGGCTCTATGGCTTCTGAGGCGGAAAGAACCAGCTGGGGCTCTAGGGGGTATCCCC
[124 nt withheld, positions 2300-2423]
C
[91 nt withheld, positions 2425-2515]
A
[49 nt withheld, positions 2517-2565]
CCTTTGACGTTGGAGTCCACGTTCTTT
[37 nt withheld, positions 2593-2629]
ACCCTATCTCGGTCTATTCTTTTGATTTATAAGGGATTTTGCCGATTTCGGCCTATTGGTTAAAAAATGA
GCTGATTTAACAAAAATTTAACGCGAATTAATTCTGTGGAATGTGTGTCAGTTAGGGTGTGGAAAGTCCC
CAGGCTCCCCAGCAGGCAGAAGTATGCAAAGCATGCATCTCAATTAGTCAGCAACCAGGTGTGGAAAGTC
CCCAGGCTCCCCAGCAGGCAGAAGTATGCAAAGCATGCATCTCAATTAGTCAGCAACCATAGTCCCGCCC
CTAACTCCGCCCATCCCGCCCCTAACTCCGCCCAGTTCCGCCCATTCTCCGCCCCATGGCTGACTAATTT
TTTTTATTTATGCAGAGGCCGAGGCCGCCTCTGCCTCTGAGCTATTCCAGAAGTAGTGAGGAGGCTTTTT
TGGAGGCCTAGGCTTTTGCAAAAAGCTCCCGGGAGCTTGTATATCCATTTTCGGATCTGATCAAGAGACA
GGATGAGGATCGTTTCGCATGATTGAACAAGATGGATTGCACGCAGGTTCTCCGGCCGCTTGGGTGGAGA
GGCTATTCGGCTATGACTGGGCACAACAGACAATCGGCTGCTCTGATGCCGCCGTGTTCCGGCTGTCAGC
GCAGGGGCGCCCGGTTCTTTTTGTCAAGACCGACCTGTCCGGTGCCCTGAATGAACTGCAGGACGAGGCA
GCGCGGCTATCGTGGCTGGCCACGACGGGCGTTCCTTGCGCAGCTGTGCTCGACGTTGTCACTGAAGCGG
GAAGGGACTGGCTGCTATTGGGCGAAGTGCCGGGGCAGGATCTCCTGTCATCTCACCTTGCTCCTGCCGA
GAAAGTATCCATCATGGCTGATGCAATGCGGCGGCTGCATACGCTTGATCCGGCTACCTGCCCATTCGAC
CACCAAGCGAAACATCGCATCGAGCGAGCACGTACTCGGATGGAAGCCGGTCTTGTCGATCAGGATGATC
TGGACGAAGAGCATCAGGGGCTCGCGCCAGCCGAACTGTTCGCCAGGCTCAAGGCGCGCATGCCCGACGG
CGAGGATCTCGTCGTGACCCATGGCGATGCCTGCTTGCCGAATATCATGGTGGAAAATGGCCGCTTTTCT
GGATTCATCGACTGTGGCCGGCTGGGTGTGGCGGACCGCTATCAGGACATAGCGTTGGCTACCCGTGATA
TTGCTGAAGAGCTTGGCGGCGAATGGGCTGACCGCTTCCTCGTGCTTTACGGTATCGCCGCTCCCGATTC
GCAGCGCATCGCCTTCTATCGCCTTCTTGACGAGTTCTTCTGAGCGGGACTCTGGGGTTCGAAATGACCG
ACCAAGCGACGCCCAACCTGCCATCACGAGATTTCGATTCCACCGCCGCCTTCTATGAAAGGTTGGGCTT
CGGAATCGTTTTCCGGGACGCCGGCTGGATGATCCTCCAGCGCGGGGATCTCATGCTGGAGTTCTTCGCC
CACCCCAACTTGTTTATTGCAGCTTATAATGGTTACAAATAAAGCAATAGCATCACAAATTTCACAAATA
AAGCATTTTTTTCACTGCATTCTAGTTGTGGTTTGTCCAAACTCATCAATGTATCTTATCATGTCTGTAT
ACCGTCGACCTCTAGCTAGAGCTTGGCGTAATCATGGTCATAGCTGTTTCCTGTGTGAAATTGTTATCCG
CTCACAATTCCACACAACATACGAGCCGGAAGCATAAAGTGTAAAGCCTGGGGTGCCTAATGAGTGAGCT
AACTCACATTAATTGCGTTGCGCTCACTGCCCGCTTTCCAGTCGGGAAACCTGTCGTGCCAGCTGCATTA
ATGAATCGGCCAACGCGCGGGGAGAGGCGGTTTGCGTATTGGGCGCTCTTCCGCTTCCTCGCTCACTGAC
TCGCTGCGCTCGGTCGTTCGGCTGCGGCGAGCGGTATCAGCTCACTCAAAGGCGGTAATACGGTTATCCA
CAGAATCAGGGGATAACGCAGGAAAGAACATGTGAGCAAAAGGCCAGCAAAAGGCCAGGAACCGTAAAAA
GGCCGCGTTGCTGGCGTTTTTCCATAGGCTCCGCCCCCCTGACGAGCATCACAAAAATCGACGCTCAAGT
CAGAGGTGGCGAAACCCGACAGGACTATAAAGATACCAGGCGTTTCCCCCTGGAAGCTCCCTCGTGCGCT
CTCCTGTTCCGACCCTGCCGCTTACCGGATACCTGTCCGCCTTTCTCCCTTCGGGAAGCGTGGCGCTTTC
TCATAGCTCACGCTGTAGGTATCTCAGTTCGGTGTAGGTCGTTCGCTCCAAGCTGGGCTGTGTGCACGAA
CCCCCCGTTCAGCCCGACCGCTGCGCCTTATCCGGTAACTATCGTCTTGAGTCCAACCCGGTAAGACACG
ACTTATCGCCACTGGCAGCAGCCACTGGTAACAGGATTAGCAGAGCGAGGTATGTAGGCGGTGCTACAGA
GTTCTTGAAGTGGTGGCCTAACTACGGCTACACTAGAAGAACAGTATTTGGTATCTGCGCTCTGCTGAAG
CCAGTTACCTTCGGAAAAAGAGTTGGTAGCTCTTGATCCGGCAAACAAACCACCGCTGGTAGCGGTGGTT
TTTTTGTTTGCAAGCAGCAGATTACGCGCAGAAAAAAAGGATCTCAAGAAGATCCTTTGATCTTTTCTAC
GGGGTCTGACGCTCAGTGGAACGAAAACTCACGTTAAGGGATTTTGGTCATGAGATTATCAAAAAGGATC
TTCACCTAGATCCTTTTAAATTAAAAATGAAGTTTTAAATCAATCTAAAGTATATATGAGTAAACTTGGT
CTGACAGTTACCAATGCTTAATCAGTGAGGCACCTATCTCAGCGATCTGTCTATTTCGTTCATCCATAGT
TGCCTGACTCCCCGTCGTGTAGATAACTACGATACGGGAGGGCTTACCATCTGGCCCCAGTGCTGCAATG
ATACCGCGAGACCCACGCTCACCGGCTCCAGATTTATCAGCAATAAACCAGCCAGCCGGAAGGGCCGAGC
GCAGAAGTGGTCCTGCAACTTTATCCGCCTCCATCCAGTCTATTAATTGTTGCCGGGAAGCTAGAGTAAG
TAGTTCGCCAGTTAATAGTTTGCGCAACGTTGTTGCCATTGCTACAGGCATCGTGGTGTCACGCTCGTCG
TTTGGTATGGCTTCATTCAGCTCCGGTTCCCAACGATCAAGGCGAGTTACATGATCCCCCATGTTGTGCA
AAAAAGCGGTTAGCTCCTTCGGTCCTCCGATCGTTGTCAGAAGTAAGTTGGCCGCAGTGTTATCACTCAT
GGTTATGGCAGCACTGCATAATTCTCTTACTGTCATGCCATCCGTAAGATGCTTTTCTGTGACTGGTGAG
TACTCAACCAAGTCATTCTGAGAATAGTGTATGCGGCGACCGAGTTGCTCTTGCCCGGCGTCAATACGGG
ATAATACCGCGCCACATAGCAGAACTTTAAAAGTGCTCATCATTGGAAAACGTTCTTCGGGGCGAAAACT
CTCAAGGATCTTACCGCTGTTGAGATCCAGTTCGATGTAACCCACTCGTGCACCCAACTGATCTTCAGCA
TCTTTTACTTTCACCAGCGTTTCTGGGTGAGCAAAAACAGGAAGGCAAAATGCCGCAAAAAAGGGAATAA
GGGCGACACGGAAATGTTGAATACTCATACTCTTCCTTTTTCAATATTATTGAAGCATTTATCAGGGTTA
TTGTCTCATGAGCGGATACATATTTGAATGTATTTAGAAAAATAAACAAATAGGGGTTCCGCGCACATTT
CCCCGAAAAGTGCCACCTGACGTC
Features (pLannotate 1.2.2; 22 found; start..end, strand, type, name):
     28..80      -  misc_feature   bom (fragment): basis of mobility region from pBR322
    235..614     +  enhancer       CMV enhancer: human cytomegalovirus immediate early enhancer
    615..818     +  promoter       CMV promoter: human cytomegalovirus (CMV) immediate early promoter
    814..847     +  LTR            5' LTR (truncated) (fragment): truncated 5' long terminal repeat (LTR) from HIV-1
    863..881     +  promoter       T7 promoter: promoter for bacteriophage T7 RNA polymerase
    920..982     +  CDS            3xHA (fragment): three tandem HA epitope tags
    983..1969    +  CDS            UCHL5: UCHL5_HUMAN - Also known as UCH37. Experimental evidence at protein level: Swiss-Prot protein existence level 1. Protease that specifically cleaves 'Lys-48'-linked polyubiquitin chains. Deubiquitinating enzyme associated with the 19S regulatory subunit of the 26S proteasome. Putative regulatory component of the INO80 complex; however is inactive in the INO80 complex and is activated by a transient interaction of the INO80 complex with the proteasome via ADRM1. From Homo sapiens (Human).
   1986..2004    -  promoter       SP6 promoter: promoter for bacteriophage SP6 RNA polymerase
   2030..2254    +  polyA_signal   bGH poly(A) signal: bovine growth hormone polyadenylation signal
   2258..2279    +  promoter       SV40 promoter (fragment): SV40 enhancer and early promoter
   2300..2728    +  rep_origin     f1 ori (sequence partly withheld): f1 bacteriophage origin of replication; arrow indicates direction of (+) strand synthesis
   2742..3071    +  promoter       SV40 promoter: SV40 enhancer and early promoter
   3138..3929    +  CDS            neo: KKA2_KLEPN - Also known as kan, nptII. Experimental evidence at protein level: Swiss-Prot protein existence level 1. Resistance to kanamycin, neomycin, paromomycin, ribostamycin, butirosin and gentamicin B. From Klebsiella pneumoniae.
   3953..4111    +  CDS            ble (fragment): BLE_KLEPN - Experimental evidence at protein level: Swiss-Prot protein existence level 1. Binding protein with a strong affinity to the bleomycin family of antibiotics. Binds to CL990; an antimitotic-antibiotic compound. From Klebsiella pneumoniae.
   4106..4227    +  polyA_signal   SV40 poly(A) signal: SV40 polyadenylation signal
   4300..4316    -  protein_bind   lac operator: The lac repressor binds to the lac operator to inhibit transcription in E. coli. This inhibition can be relieved by adding lactose or isopropyl-β-D-thiogalactopyranoside (IPTG). lac repressor encoded by lacI
   4324..4354    -  promoter       lac promoter: promoter for the E. coli lac operon
   4369..4390    -  protein_bind   CAP binding site: CAP binding activates transcription in the presence of cAMP. E. coli catabolite activator protein
   4403..4495    -  CDS            lacI (fragment): lac repressor; lacI; The lac repressor binds to the lac operator to inhibit transcription in E. coli. This inhibition can be relieved by adding lactose or isopropyl-β-D-thiogalactopyranoside (IPTG).
   4678..5266    -  rep_origin     ori: high-copy-number ColE1/pMB1/pBR322/pUC origin of replication
   5437..6297    -  CDS            AmpR: β-lactamase; bla; confers resistance to ampicillin, carbenicillin, and related antibiotics
   6298..6402    -  promoter       AmpR promoter: bla
