[The description below was written by a language model from this plasmid's Addgene catalogue record and pLannotate feature annotations shown in this document.]
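Description:
pcDNA3-HA-Uch37C88A is a mammalian expression plasmid built on the Invitrogen pcDNA3 backbone, with a sequenced length of about 6.4 kb. It is propagated in E. coli through a high-copy ColE1/pUC-type origin and selected with ampicillin via the β-lactamase gene. An f1 origin is also present, allowing single-stranded DNA production. For selection in mammalian cells, the backbone carries a neomycin phosphotransferase cassette driven by the SV40 enhancer/early promoter and terminated by the SV40 polyadenylation signal, which permits G418 selection of stable transfectants.

The payload is the human UCHL5 (Uch37) coding sequence, roughly 1 kb, cloned between BamHI and EcoRI and fused at its N terminus to a tandem HA epitope tag supplied by the modified backbone. The catalogue lists this as 2XHA, and the annotation software detects it as a fragment of a 3xHA element, consistent with two copies. Transcription is driven by the CMV immediate-early enhancer and promoter and terminated by the bovine growth hormone polyadenylation signal. Flanking T7 and SP6 promoters allow in vitro transcription of either strand.

Uch37 is a deubiquitinating enzyme associated with the 19S regulatory particle of the 26S proteasome and also found in the INO80 complex. The C88A substitution replaces a cysteine with alanine; in a cysteine protease of this family, such a change at the active-site residue is expected to abolish catalysis, although the record does not explicitly state its effect. The associated study concerns recruitment and activation of Uch37 at the proteasome by Adrm1, so the construct is suited to serving as a mutant control alongside wild-type enzyme, with the HA tag enabling detection and immunoprecipitation of the protein.
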