Addgene plasmid #19416: pcDNA3-HA-Uch37C88A
Depositing lab: Joan Conaway & Ronald Conaway. Depositing organization: Stowers Institute for Medical Research. Publication: Proteasome recruitment and activation of the Uch37 deubiquitinating enzyme by Adrm1. Yao T, Song L, Xu W, DeMartino GN, Florens L, Swanson SK, Washburn MP, Conaway RC, Conaway JW, Cohen RE. Nat Cell Biol. 2006 Sep . 8(9):994-1002. 10.1038/ncb1460 PubMed 16906146.
Backbone
  Vector backbone: pcDNA3
  Backbone manufacturer: Invitrogen
  Backbone size w/o insert (bp): 5400
  Vector type: Mammalian Expression
Growth in bacteria
  Bacterial resistance: Ampicillin, 100 μg/mL
  Growth temperature: 37°C
  Growth strain: DH5alpha
  Copy number: Unknown
Gene/Insert
  Gene/Insert name: Uch37 (alt name: Uchl5)
  Species: H. sapiens (human)
  Insert size (bp): 1000
  Mutation: C88A
  GenBank ID: Uchl5
  Entrez Gene: UCHL5 (a.k.a. CGI-70, INO80R, UCH-L5, UCH37)
  Tag / fusion protein: 2XHA (N terminal on backbone)
  Cloning method: Restriction Enzyme; 5′ cloning site BamHI (unknown if destroyed); 3′ cloning site EcoRI (unknown if destroyed)
  Sequencing primers: 5′ CMV forward; 3′ BGH reverse
Terms and licenses: Academic/Nonprofit Terms; Industry Terms: Not Available to Industry
Depositor comments: Use translation from NM_015984, which corresponds to NP_057068, to determine protein sequence.
How to cite: pcDNA3-HA-Uch37C88A was a gift from Joan Conaway & Ronald Conaway (Addgene plasmid # 19416 ; http://n2t.net/addgene:19416 ; RRID:Addgene_19416)
