>Addgene plasmid #19416 | pcDNA3-HA-Uch37C88A | addgene partial sequence | sequence record 25522 | CMV-for
CGNGGGGNNTTAGCGAGCTCTCTGGCTACTAGAGAACCCACTGCTTACTGGCTTATCGAAATTAATACGA
CTCACTATAGGGAGACCCAAGCTTGGTACCGCTAGCCGCCACCATGGCTTACCCATACGATGTTCCTGAC
TATGCGGGCTATCCCTATGACGTCCCGGACTATGCAGGATCCATGACGGGCAACGCCGGGGAGTGGTGCC
TCATGGAAAGCGACCCCGGGGTCTTCACCGAGCTCATTAAAGGATTCGGTTGCCGAGGAGCCCAAGTAGA
AGAAATATGGAGTTTAGAGCCTGAGAATTTTGAAAAATTAAAGCCAGTTCATGGGTTAATTTTTCTTTTC
AAGTGGCAGCCAGGAGAAGAACCAGCAGGCTCTGTGGTTCAGGACTCCCGACTTGACACGATATTTTTTG
CTAAGCAGGTAATTAATAATGCTGCAGCTACTCAAGCCATAGTGAGTGTGTTACTGAACTGTACCCACCA
GGATGTCCATTTAGGCGAGACATTATCAGAGTTTAAAGAATTTTCGCAAAGTTTTGATGCAGCTATGAAA
GGCTTGGCACTGAGCAATTCAGATGTGATTCGACAAGTACACAACAGTTTCGCCAGACAGCAAATGCTGG
NTTTTANACGAAGACATCACAAAAAACTCTTNTCTNCNNNTNNNNNNTNNNNCNGGGNGGGGGNNTTGTT
NNTTNNGNGNAAAAGAAGCCCGTTNTTNGGCNCACANAAATGTGGNCCNGCGCCGCCGCAAAAAAAAAAN
ANAAGGCGGGAGGAATTTTTTTTTTGGCTNGGCGNAAANGTTTNGNAAAACNATTCAACTCCNGNACNCT
CCCTGTTTTTT
